>Addgene plasmid #32874 | CYP7A1 (3SN5) | depositor partial sequence | sequence record 38679 | insert
ATGGCTAAGAAAACGAGCTCTAGGAGAAGGCAAACGGGTGAACCACCTCTAGAGAATGGATTAATTCCAT
ACCTGGGCTGTGCTCTGCAATTTGGTGCCAATCCTCTTGAGTTCCTCAGAGCAAATCAAAGGAAACATGG
TCATGTTTTTACCTGCAAACTAATGGGAAAATATGTCCATTTCATCACAAATCCCTTGTCATACCATAAG
GTGTTGTGCCACGGAAAATATTTTGATTGGAAAAAATTTCACTTTGCTCTTTCTGCGAAGGCATTTGGGC
ACAGAAGCATTGACCCGATGGATGGAAATACCACTGAAAACATAAACGACACTTTCATCAAAACCCTGCA
GGGCCATGCCTTGAATTCCCTCACGGAAAGCATGATGGAAAACCTCCAACGTATCATGAGACCTCCAGTC
TCCTCTAACTCAAAGACCGCTGCCTGGGTGACAGAAGGGATGTATTCTTTCTGCTACCGAGTGATGTTTG
AAGCTGGGTATTTAACTATCTTTGGCAGAGATCTTACAAGGCGGGACACACAGAAAGCACATATTCTAAA
CAATCTTGACAACTTCAAGCAATTCGACAAAGTCTTTCCAGCCCTGGTAGCAGGCCTCCCCATTCACATG
TTCAGGACTGCGCACAATGCCCGGGAGAAACTGGCAGAGAGCTTGAGGCACGAGAACCTCCAAAAGAGGG
AAAGCATCTCAGAACTGATCAGCCTGCGCATGTTTCTCAATGACACTTTGTCCACCTTTGATGATCTGGA
GAAGGCCAAGACACACCTCGTGGTCCTCTGGGCATCGCAAGCAAACACCATTCCAGCGACTTTCTGGAGT
TTATTTCAAATGATTAGGAACCCAGAAGCAATGAAAGCAGCTACTGAAGAAGTGAAAAGAACATTAGAGA
ATGCTGGTCAAAAAGTCAGCTTGGAAGGCAATCCTATTTGTTTGAGTCAAGCAGAACTGAATGACCTGCC
AGTATTAGATAGTATAATCAAGGAATCGCTGAGGCTTTCCAGTGCCTCCCTCAACATCCGGACAGCTAAG
GAGGATTTCACTTTGCACCTTGAGGACGGTTCCTACAACATCCGAAAAGATGACATCATAGCTCTTTACC
CACAGTTAATGCACTTAGATCCAGAAATCTACCCAGACCCTTTGACTTTTAAATATGATAGGTATCTTGA
TGAAAACGGGAAGACAAAGACTACCTTCTATTGTAATGGACTCAAGTTAAAGTATTACTACATGCCCTTT
GGATCGGGAGCTACAATATGTCCTGGAAGATTGTTCGCTATCCACGAAATCAAGCAATTTTTGATTCTGA
TGCTTTCTTATTTTGAATTGGAGCTTATAGAGGGCCAAGCTAAATGTCCACCTTTGGACCAGTCCCGGGC
AGGCTTGGGCATTTTGCCGCCATTGAATGATATTGAATTTAAATATAAATTCAAGCATCACCACCATCAC
CAT
