>Addgene plasmid #32874 | CYP7A1 (3SN5) | addgene partial sequence | sequence record 42592 | pCW-SEQ-fwd 5'-ACATCGTATAACGTTACTGG-3'
GACTCTCTTCCGGGCGCTATCATGCCATACCGCGAAAGGTTTTGCACCATTCGATGGTGTCCTGGCACGA
CAGGTTTCCCGACTGGAAAGCGGGCAGTGAGCGCAACGCAATTAATGTAAGTTAGCTCACTCATTAGGCA
CCCCAGGCTTTACACTTTATGCTTCCGGCTCGTATAATGTGTGGAATTGTGAGCGGATAACAATTTCACA
CAGGAAACAGGATCGATCCATCGATGAGCTTACTCCCCATCCCCCTGTTGACAATTAATCATCGGCTCGT
ATAATGTGTGGAATTGTGAGCGGATAACAATTTCNCACAGGAAACANGATCAGCTTACTCCCCATCCCCC
TGTTGACAATTAATCATCGGCTCGTATAATGTGTGGAATTGTGAGCGGATAACAATTTCACACAGGAAAC
AGGATCCATCGATGCTTAGGAGGTCATATGGCTAAGAAAACGAGCTCTAGGAGAAGGCAAACGGGTGAAC
CACCTCTAGAGAATGGATTAATTCCATACCTGGGCTGTGCTCTGCAATTTGGTGCCAATCCTCTTGAGTT
CCTCAGAGCAAATCAAAGGAAACATGGTCATGTTTTTACCTGCAAACTAATGGGAAAATATGTCCATTTC
ATCACAAATCCCTTGTCATACCATAAGGTGTTGTGCCACGGAAAATATTTTGATTGGAAAAAATTTCACT
TTGCTCTTTCTGCGAAGGCATTTGGGCACAGAAGCATTGACCCGATGGATGGAAATACCACTGAAAACAT
AAACGACACTTTCATCAAAACCCTGCAGGGCCATGCCTTGAATTCCCTCACGGAAAGCATGATGGAAAAC
CTCCAACGTATCATGAGACCTCC
