[The description below was written by a language model from this plasmid's Addgene catalogue record.]
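Description:
CYP7A1 (3SN5) is a bacterial expression plasmid built on the pCW-LIC backbone, a vector of about 7 kb from a structural genomics programme designed for ligation-independent cloning. It is propagated in E. coli as a high-copy plasmid under ampicillin selection, with DH5alpha listed as the maintenance strain. The record gives no feature table, so the promoter, origin of replication, and any affinity tags or protease cleavage sites contributed by the backbone are not stated.

The insert is a 1473 bp fragment of human CYP7A1 (cytochrome P450, family 7, subfamily A, polypeptide 1), introduced by ligation-independent cloning. CYP7A1 is generally known as cholesterol 7-alpha-hydroxylase, the enzyme that catalyses the first and rate-limiting step of the classic bile acid synthesis pathway. The construct is not the full open reading frame: it encodes only amino acids 25 to 503. Removing the N-terminal residues in this way is a common strategy for microsomal P450 enzymes, since that region typically forms a membrane anchor that hampers soluble expression, although the record does not itself explain the reason for the truncation.

The stated purpose is recombinant protein production in bacteria for structure determination, and the plasmid is linked to the deposited crystal structure with PDB identifier 3SN5. It is therefore suited to producing the truncated human enzyme for crystallography and, by extension, for related biochemical or ligand-binding work where a soluble catalytic domain is adequate. Users needing the full-length protein should note the truncation.
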