Addgene plasmid #32874: CYP7A1 (3SN5)
Purpose: Bacterial expression for structure determination; may not be full ORF
Depositing lab: Cheryl Arrowsmith. Depositing organization: University of Toronto.
Backbone
  Vector backbone: pCW-LIC
  Backbone manufacturer: Structural Genomics Consortium (Addgene plasmid 26098)
  Backbone size w/o insert (bp): 6980
  Vector type: Bacterial Expression
Growth in bacteria
  Bacterial resistance: Ampicillin, 100 μg/mL
  Growth temperature: 37°C
  Growth strain: DH5alpha
  Copy number: High Copy
Gene/Insert
  Gene/Insert name: CYP7A1 (alt names: PDB: 3SN5; Name: Human cytochrome P450, family 7, subfamily A, polypeptide 1)
  Species: H. sapiens (human)
  Insert size (bp): 1473
  Mutation: amino acids 25-503 only
  Entrez Gene: CYP7A1 (a.k.a. CP7A, CYP7, CYPVII)
  Cloning method: Ligation Independent Cloning
  Sequencing primers: 5′ pCW-SEQ-fwd (ACATCGTATAACGTTACTGG)
Terms and licenses: Academic/Nonprofit Terms; Industry Terms
Depositor comments: PDB: 3SN5. http://www.thesgc.org/structures/3SN5/
How to cite: CYP7A1 (3SN5) was a gift from Cheryl Arrowsmith (Addgene plasmid # 32874 ; http://n2t.net/addgene:32874 ; RRID:Addgene_32874)
